>Addgene plasmid #214221 | pDSG594 | addgene full sequence | sequence record 426749 | Addgene NGS Result
GAGAGCGTTCACCGACAAACAACAGATAAAACGAAAGGCCCAGTCTTTCGACTGAGCCTTTCGTTTTATT
TGATGCCTGGGGAGTGTGAGTGGGAGGTCTGTATGTACGTCGAGTACCTTTGGTCGAAAAAAAAAGCCCG
CACTGTCAGGTGCGGGCTTTTTTCTGTGTTTCCTTAACGCTGTGTACCCGGACAAACACCATTAATCAGC
AGGAAGGTAAATTCTTCAATATCCTGTTCAACGGTCAGCTGTTCGGTCAGTAGGCGATACCAACAAAAAC
CAAAAATCATATCCAGCAGCAGTTCACGATTGGTATCTTTCGGCAGTTCACCATTGCTAATGGCATTTTC
AACCAGTTTTTTCGGCATCTCACGACGACGTTCCATAAACTGATCTTTCAGCTGGGTCAGGGTTGCAGGG
TCCAGCTGTGCTTCTGCAATAACACAACGAAATGCTTCACCACAAATGGTTTCACGCCAAACTTTCCACA
GATTACGCAGCAGAAAATCCAGATCGGCTTTAAAGCTACCCAGATCCGGAAATTTACGCACCTGTTCGCT
TTCATTTTCATACACTTCGGCAATCAGTGCTGCTTTATTGGTCCACCAACGATAAATGGTCGGTTTGCTT
GCACCGGCACGACGTGCAACGCTTTCAATGCTCAGACCGCTATAACCACATTCTTTCAGGATTTCAATGG
TGCTGGTCAGAATTGCTTTATGGGTATGCGGACTACGCAGGCTACCAATGCTGCTACGGCTCGGGGTACG
TGCCATTAATTATTCCTACTTTCAGAGGAAAGTTAAACAAAATTATTTGTAGAGGGAAACCGTTGTGGTC
TCCCTGAATATATTATACGAGCCTTATGCATGCCCGTAAAGTTATCCAGCAACCACTCATAGACCTAGGG
CAGCAGATAGGGACGACGTGGTGTTAGCTGTGCCGTCGGAATTGCTATAGCCCTTAACGCATGAGAAAGC
CCCCGGAAGATCACCTTCCGGGGGCTTTTTTATTGCGCTCTGATTCGTTACCAATTGACATGATACGAAA
CGTACCGTATCGTTAAGGTTACTTAGCCATCCCGAAATACGAACACCTAAGTAATGAAGGCAGCTATTTA
TATACGTGTTTCTACTCAAGAGCAAGTAGAAAATTATTCAATACAAGCTCAAACTGAAAAACTAACAGGA
TTGTGCCGCTCGAAGGACTGGGACGTATACGATATTTTCATTGACGGCGGATACTCCGGCTCAAATATGA
ATCGTCCCGCATTAAATGAAATGCTAAGTAAACTACACGAAATTGATGCTGTAGTCGTATATCGATTAGA
CAGACTATCCCGCTCACAAAGAGACACAATAACGCTTATTGAAGAATACTTCTTAAAAAACAATGTAGAG
TTTGTTAGTTTGTCTGAAACGCTTGATACCAGTTCCCCTTTCGGTCGTGCAATGATTGGTATATTATCAG
TATTCGCACAGCTAGAGCGCGAAACAATCCGAGATCGTATGGTGATGGGGAAAATTAAGCGTATTGAAGC
AGGTCTTCCGTTAACAACTGCGAAAGGTAGAACGTTCGGCTATGATGTTATAGATACAAAATTATACATT
AATGAAGAAGAAGCAAAACAGTTACAACTGATTTATGATATTTTCGAAGAAGAACAAAGTATAACTTTTT
TACAGAAAAGACTAAAAAAATTAGGCTTTAAAGTTAGAACATATAATCGCTATAACAACTGGCTAACTAA
TGATTTGTATTGTGGTTATGTTTCATATAAAGATAAAGTTCATGTAAAAGGTATTCATGAACCTATCATC
AGTGAAGAGCAATTCTATAGAGTTCAAGAAATATTTACTCGTATGGGTAAAAATCCGAACATGAATAGAG
ATTCAGCATCGTTGCTAAATAATTTAGTAGTTTGTAGTAAATGCGGGTTAGGCTTTGTTCATCGTAGAAA
AGATACAATGTCGCGTGGTAAAAAATATCATTATAGATATTATAGTTGCAAGACTTATAAACATACTCAT
GAACTCGAAAAATGCGGGAATAAAATTTGGAGAGCTGACAAACTTGAAGAATTAATTATTAATCGTGTGA
ATAATTATAGTTTCGCTTCCAGAAATGTAGATAAAGAAGATGAATTAGATAGCTTAAATGAAAAGCTTAA
AATAGAACATGCAAAGAAAAAACGATTATTTGATTTATATATAAATGGCTCGTATGAAGTTTCAGAACTT
GATTCTATGATGAATGATATTGATGCTCAAATTAATTATTATGAATCACAAATAGAAGCTAACGAAGAAT
TGAAGAAAAACAAAAAGATACAAGAAAATTTAGCTGATTTAGCAACAGTTGATTTTGACTCTTTAGAGTT
CAGAGAAAAGCAACTTTATTTAAAATCACTAATAAACAAAATTTATATTGATGGTGAACAAGTTACTATT
GAATGGCTCGAACAGAAACTGATCAGCGAAGAAGATCTGTGATAGTAATAACCCGGGGGTTCCCATGGTA
CGCGTGCTAGAGGCATCAAATAAAACGAAAGGCTCAGTCGAAAGACTGGGCCTTTCGTTTTATCTGTTGT
TTGTCGGTGAACGCTCTCCTGAGTAGGACAAATCCGCCGCCCTAGATACTAGTAGCGGCCGCTGCAGGAG
TCACTAAGGGTTAGTTAGTTAGATTAGCAGAAAGTCAAAAGCCTCCGACCGGAGGCTTTTGACTAAAACT
TCCCTTGGGGTTATCATTGGGGCTCACTCAAAGGCGGTAATCAGATAAAAAAAATCCTTAGCTTTCGCTA
AGGATGATTTCTGCTAGTATGCTTGGATTCTCACCAATAAAAAACGCCCGGCGGCAACCGAGCGTTCTGA
ACAAATCCAGATGGAGTTCTGAGGTCATTACTGGATCTATCAACAGGAGTCCAAGCGAGCTCTTATTTGC
CGACTACCTTGGTGATCTCGCCTTTCACGTAGTGGACAAATTCTTCCAACTGATCTGCGCGCGAGGCCAA
GCGATCTTCTTCTTGTCCAAGATAAGCCTGTCTAGCTTCAAGTATGACGGGCTGATACTGGGCCGGCAGG
CGCTCCATTGCCCAGTCGGCAGCGACATCCTTCGGCGCGATTTTGCCGGTTACTGCGCTGTACCAAATGC
GGGACAACGTAAGCACTACATTTCGCTCATCGCCAGCCCAGTCGGGCGGCGAGTTCCATAGCGTTAAGGT
TTCATTTAGCGCCTCAAATAGATCCTGTTCAGGAACCGGATCAAAGAGTTCCTCCGCCGCTGGACCTACC
AAGGCAACGCTATGTTCTCTTGCTTTTGTCAGCAAGATAGCCAGATCAATGTCGATCGTGGCTGGCTCGA
AGATACCTGCAAGAATGTCATTGCGCTGCCATTCTCCAAATTGCAGTTCGCGCTTAGCTGGATAACGCCA
CGGAATGATGTCGTCGTGCACAACAATGGTGACTTCTACAGCGCGGAGAATCTCGCTCTCTCCAGGGGAA
GCCGAAGTTTCCAAAAGGTCGTTGATCAAAGCTCGCCGCGTTGTTTCATCAAGCCTTACGGTCACCGTAA
CCAGCAAATCAATATCACTGTGTGGCTTCAGGCCGCCATCCACTGCGGAGCCGTACAAATGTACGGCCAG
CAACGTCGGTTCGAGATGGCGCTCGATGACGCCAACTACCTCTGATAGTTGAGTCGATACTTCGGCGATC
ACCGCTTCCCTCATACGAAACGATCCTCATCCTGTCTCTTGATCAGATCTTGATCCCCTGCGCCATCAGA
TCCTTGGCGGCAAGAAAGCCATCCAGTTTACTTTGCAGGGCTTCCCAACCTTACCAGAGGGCGCCCCAGC
TGGCAATTCCGGTTCGCTTGCTCTCTAGTAGTTACATTGTCGATCTGTTCATGGTGAACAGCTTTGAATG
CACCAAAAACTCGTAAAAGCTCTGATGTATCTATCTTTTTTACACCGTTTTCATCTGTGCATATGGACAG
TTTTCCCTTTGATATGTAACGGTGAACAGTTGTTCTACTTTTGTTTGTTAGTCTTGATGCTTCACTGATA
GATACAAGAGCCATAAGAACCTCAGATCCTTCCGTATTTAGCCAGTATGTTCTCTAGTGTGGTTCGTTGT
TTTTGCGTGAGCCATGAGAACGAACCATTGAGATCATACTTACTTTGCATGTCACTCAAAAATTTTGCCT
CAAAACTGGTGAGCTGAATTTTTGCAGTTAAAGCATCGTGTAGTGTTTTTCTTAGTCCGTTATGTAGGTA
GGAATCTGATGTAATGGTTGTTGGTATTTTGTCACCATTCATTTTTATCTGGTTGTTCTCAAGTTCGGTT
ACGAGATCCATTTGTCTATCTAGTTCAACTTGGAAAATCAACGTATCAGTCGGGCGGCCTCGCTTATCAA
CCACCAATTTCATATTGCTGTAAGTGTTTAAATCTTTACTTATTGGTTTCAAAACCCATTGGTTAAGCCT
TTTAAACTCATGGTAGTTATTTTCAAGCATTAACATGAACTTAAATTCATCAAGGCTAATCTCTATATTT
GCCTTGTGAGTTTTCTTTTGTGTTAGTTCTTTTAATAACCACTCATAAATCCTCATAGAGTATTTGTTTT
CAAAAGACTTAACATGTTCCAGATTATATTTTATGAATTTTTTTAACTGGAAAAGATAAGGCAATATCTC
TTCACTAAAAACTAATTCTAATTTTTCGCTTGAGAACTTGGCATAGTTTGTCCACTGGAAAATCCCAAAG
CCTTTAACCAAAGGATTCCTGATTTCCACAGTTCTCGTCATCAGCTCTCTGGTTGCTTTAGCTAATACAC
CATAAGCATTTTCCCTACTGATGTTCATCATCTGAGCGTATTGGTTATAAGTGAACGATACCGTCCGTTC
TTTCCTTGTAGGGTTTTCAATCGTGGGGTTGAGTAGTGCCACACAGCATAAAATTAGCTTGGTTTCATGC
TCCGTTAAGTCATAGCGACTAATCGCTAGTTCATTTGCTTTGAAAACAACTAATTCAGACATACATCTCA
ATTGGTCTAGGTGATTTTAATCACTATACCAATTGAGATGGGCTAGTCAATGATAATTACATGTCCTTTT
CCTTTGAGTTGTGGGTATCTGTAAATTCTGCTAGACCTTTGCTGGAAAACTTGTAAATTCTGCTAGACCC
TCTGTAAATTCCGCTAGACCTTTGTGTGTTTTTTTTGTTTATATTCAAGTGGTTATAATTTATAGAATAA
AGAAAGAATAAAAAAAGATAAAAAGAATAGATCCCAGCCCTGTGTATAACTCACTACTTTAGTCAGTTCC
GCAGTATTACAAAAGGATGTCGCAAACGCTGTTTGCTCCTCTACAAAACAGACCTTAAAACCCTAAAGGC
TTAAGTAGCACCCTCGCAAGCTCGGGCAAATCGCTGAATATTCCTTTTGTCTCCGACCATCAGGCACCTG
AGTCGCTGTCTTTTTCGTGACATTCAGTTCGCTGCGCTCACGGCTCTGGCAGTGAATGGGGGTAAATGGC
ACTACAGGCGCCTTTTATGGATTCATGCAAGGAAACTACCCATAATACAAGAAAAGCCCGTCACGGGCTT
CTCAGGGCGTTTTATGGCGGGTCTGCTATGTGGTGCTATCTGACTTTTTGCTGTTCAGCAGTTCCTGCCC
TCTGATTTTCCAGTCTGACCACTTCGGATTATCCCGTGACAGGTCATTCAGACTGGCTAATGCACCCAGT
AAGGCAGCGGTATCATCAACAGGCTTACCCGTCTTACTGTCCCTAGTGCTTGGATTCTCACCAATAAAAA
ACGCCCGGCGGCAACCGAGCGTTCTGAACAAATCCAGATGGAGTTCTGAGGTCATTACTGGATCTATCAA
CAGGAGTCCAAGCGAGCTCGTAAACTTGGTCTGACAGCTCTAGCTCCGGCAAAAAAACGGGCAAGGTGTC
ACCACCCTGCCCTTTTTCTTTAAAACCGAAAAGATTACTTCGCGTTTGCCACCTGACGTCTAAGAAAAGG
AATATTCAGCAATTTGCCCGTGCCGAAGAAAGGCCCACCCGTGAAGGTGAGCCAGTGAGTTGATTGCTAC
GTAATTAGTTAGTTAGCCCTTAGTGACTCGAATTCGCGGCCGCTTCTAGAG
Features (pLannotate 1.2.2; 15 found; start..end, strand, type, name):
      1..72      -  terminator     rrnB T1 terminator: transcription terminator T1 from the E. coli rrnB gene
    126..194     -  ncRNA          Thr leader (fragment): Accession: RF00506 - Threonine operon leader
   2537..2623    +  terminator     rrnB T1 terminator: Escherichia coli rrnB; transcription terminator T1 from the E. coli rrnB gene
   2637..2657    +  misc_feature   BioBrick suffix: universal suffix for all parts
   2693..2724    +  terminator     tonB terminator: bidirectional E. coli tonB-P14 transcription terminator
   2771..2811    -  terminator     bacterial terminator (fragment): putative bacterial transcription terminator
   2827..2921    -  terminator     lambda t0 terminator: transcription terminator from phage lambda
   2933..3724    -  CDS            SmR: aminoglycoside adenylyltransferase (Murphy, 1985); aadA; confers resistance to spectinomycin and streptomycin
   3756..3878    -  CDS            tnpA (fragment): TN5P_ECOLX - Also known as tnp. Experimental evidence at protein level: Swiss-Prot protein existence level 1. Mediates transposition of transposon Tn5 by a 'cut and paste' mechanism. First, the monomeric transposase binds the 19 bp inverted DNA repeats flanking the transposon. Then, dimerization of the DNA- bound transposase creates a synaptic DNA complex. After nicking of the first DNA strand, excision of the transposon proceeds through a series of intermediates. The transposase then mediates the insertion of the transposon at a new site by strand transfer. The activity of the wild- type tran
   4082..5032    -  CDS            Rep101: RepA protein needed for replication with the pSC101 origin; rep101
   5080..5302    -  rep_origin     pSC101 ori: low-copy replication origin that requires the Rep101 protein
   5794..5888    -  terminator     lambda t0 terminator: transcription terminator from phage lambda
   5925..5984    +  terminator     his operon terminator: This putative transcriptin terminator from the E. coli his operon has a 2-bp deletion introduced during synthesis. Its efficiency has not been determined.
   6044..6073    -  terminator     T3Te terminator: phage T3 early transcription terminator
   6120..6141    +  misc_feature   BioBrick prefix: BioBrick prefix for parts that do not start with "ATG"
