[The description below was written by a language model from this plasmid's Addgene catalogue record and pLannotate feature annotations shown in this document.]
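Description:
pDSG594 is a low-copy bacterial expression plasmid for synthetic biology work in Escherichia coli, built on the BioBrick backbone pSB4S5. It replicates from the pSC101 origin, which depends on the plasmid-encoded Rep101 (RepA) initiator protein, and it is selected with spectinomycin through the SmR (aadA) aminoglycoside adenylyltransferase gene, which also confers streptomycin resistance. The backbone is heavily insulated. Several transcription terminators (lambda t0, tonB, his operon, T3Te and a putative bacterial terminator) sit around the marker and the cloning region, and BioBrick prefix and suffix sequences mark the boundaries of the insert. A short fragment with similarity to the Tn5 transposase lies next to the resistance gene and is probably a remnant of backbone construction rather than a functional element.

The catalogue lists the insert as PhlF and A118. PhlF is a TetR-family transcriptional repressor widely used in genetic circuits, and A118 is a phage-derived serine integrase that catalyses irreversible recombination between its attachment sites. Neither coding sequence was recognised by the automated annotation. The region of roughly 2.3 kb between the Thr leader fragment and the second rrnB T1 terminator is unannotated and, bracketed as it is by rrnB T1 terminators, presumably holds these genes. The record does not state the promoters or regulatory logic that control them. Part of the plasmid was derived from an earlier plasmid, pNR220. The stated purpose is to serve as the integrase plasmid for "competition strain 10" in a study of a synthetic differentiation circuit in E. coli designed to suppress mutant takeover, where integrase-driven recombination would be expected to provide the irreversible differentiation step.
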