Addgene plasmid #214221: pDSG594
Purpose: competition strain 10 integrase plasmid
Depositing lab: Uri Alon. Depositing organization: Weizmann Institute of Science. Publication: A synthetic differentiation circuit in Escherichia coli for suppressing mutant takeover. Glass DS, Bren A, Vaisbourd E, Mayo A, Alon U. Cell. 2024 Jan 31:S0092-8674(24)00061-8. doi: 10.1016/j.cell.2024.01.024. PubMed 38320549.
Backbone
  Vector backbone: pSB4S5
  Vector type: Bacterial Expression, Synthetic Biology
Growth in bacteria
  Bacterial resistance: Spectinomycin, 50 μg/mL
  Growth temperature: 37°C
  Growth strain: DH5alpha
  Copy number: Low Copy
Gene/Insert
  Gene/Insert name: PhlF, A118
Resource information
  A portion of this plasmid was derived from a plasmid made by: pNR220 (Addgene #79541)
Terms and licenses: Academic/Nonprofit Terms; Industry Terms: Not Available to Industry
How to cite: pDSG594 was a gift from Uri Alon (Addgene plasmid # 214221 ; http://n2t.net/addgene:214221 ; RRID:Addgene_214221)
